Addgene plasmid #111097: pCR1161
Purpose: Expresses FANCA_-_89883045.23-P1P2 sgRNA in pCR1068
Depositing lab: Jacob Corn. Depositing organization: University of California, Berkeley. Publication: CRISPR-Cas9 genome editing in human cells occurs via the Fanconi anemia pathway. Richardson CD, Kazane KR, Feng SJ, Zelin E, Bray NL, Schafer AJ, Floor SN, Corn JE. Nat Genet. 2018 Aug;50(8):1132-1139. doi: 10.1038/s41588-018-0174-0. Epub 2018 Jul 27. PubMed 30054595.
Backbone
  Vector backbone: pCR1068
  Vector type: Lentiviral
Growth in bacteria
  Bacterial resistance: Ampicillin, 100 μg/mL
  Growth temperature: 37°C
  Growth strain: NEB Stable
  Copy number: High Copy
Gene/Insert
  Gene/Insert name: FANCA gRNA
  gRNA/shRNA sequence: GGCCTTGGCGCCTACAGCCC
  Species: H. sapiens (human)
  Entrez Gene: FANCA (a.k.a. FA, FA-H, FA1, FAA, FACA, FAH, FANCH)
  Cloning method: Restriction Enzyme; 5′ cloning site Unknown (unknown if destroyed)
Terms and licenses: Academic/Nonprofit Terms; Industry Terms: Not Available to Industry
How to cite: pCR1161 was a gift from Jacob Corn (Addgene plasmid # 111097 ; http://n2t.net/addgene:111097 ; RRID:Addgene_111097)
