[The description below was written by a language model from this plasmid's Addgene catalogue record and pLannotate feature annotations shown in this document.]
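Description:
pCR1161 is a lentiviral sgRNA expression plasmid built on the pCR1068 backbone, carrying a single guide RNA directed against human FANCA, a Fanconi anemia pathway gene. It is maintained in E. coli as a high-copy plasmid through a ColE1/pUC-type origin and selected with ampicillin via the β-lactamase gene. The guide's name follows a promoter-targeted (P1P2) library naming style, but the record does not state which Cas9 variant it is meant to be paired with, and no Cas9 is encoded on this plasmid.

The viral portion has a third-generation layout. A CMV enhancer/promoter drives a truncated HIV-1 5' LTR, followed by the Ψ packaging signal with a gag fragment, the RRE for Rev-dependent nuclear export, and the cPPT/CTS, which aids nuclear import of the reverse-transcribed genome. A WPRE boosts transcript stability and expression, and a second truncated LTR closes the transfer cassette. Packaging functions must therefore be supplied in trans.

Between two loxP sites sit the sgRNA region and a selection/reporter unit. The sgRNA region is marked by a fragment of the S. pyogenes tracrRNA scaffold. The selection unit consists of an EF-1α promoter driving puromycin N-acetyltransferase followed by mEGFP. The gap between these two coding sequences is consistent with a linker or self-cleaving peptide, but none is annotated. The promoter driving the sgRNA is also not annotated in the feature table.

The loxP sites would permit Cre-mediated recombination of the intervening cassette; their relative orientation, and so the outcome, is not stated. Transduced cells can be selected with puromycin or tracked by green fluorescence. The associated study examined the role of the Fanconi anemia pathway in Cas9 genome editing in human cells.
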