Features (pLannotate 1.2.2; 23 found; start..end, strand, type, name):
     10..389     +  enhancer       CMV enhancer: human cytomegalovirus immediate early enhancer
    390..589     +  promoter       CMV promoter: human cytomegalovirus (CMV) immediate early promoter
    607..787     +  LTR            5' LTR (truncated): truncated 5' long terminal repeat (LTR) from HIV-1
    834..959     +  misc_feature   HIV-1 Ψ: packaging signal of human immunodeficiency virus type 1
    943..1281    +  CDS            HIV-1 gag (fragment): gag protein from human immunodeficiency virus 1; gag
   1456..1689    +  misc_feature   RRE: The Rev response element (RRE) of HIV-1 allows for Rev-dependent mRNA export from the nucleus to the cytoplasm.
   2066..2166    +  CDS            Rev (fragment): human immunodeficiency virus 1 (HIV-1) Rev protein; rev; enhances nuclear export of unspliced and incompletely spliced viral mRNAs
   2216..2333    +  misc_feature   cPPT/CTS: central polypurine tract and central termination sequence of HIV-1
   2594..2627    +  protein_bind   loxP: Cre-mediated recombination occurs in the 8-bp core sequence (GCATACAT). Cre recombinase
   2752..2819    +  misc_RNA       tracrRNA (fragment): trans-activating CRISPR RNA for the Streptococcus pyogenes CRISPR/Cas9 system
   2892..4063    +  promoter       EF-1α promoter: strong constitutive promoter for human elongation factor EF-1α
   4075..4671    +  CDS            PuroR: puromycin N-acetyltransferase; pac from Streptomyces alboniger; confers resistance to puromycin
   4747..5466    +  CDS            mEGFP: enhanced GFP with monomerizing A206K mutation (Zacharias et al., 2002) mammalian codon-optimized
   5486..5519    +  protein_bind   loxP: Cre-mediated recombination occurs in the 8-bp core sequence (GCATACAT). Cre recombinase
   5552..5575    +  misc_feature   MCS (fragment): pBluescript multiple cloning site
   5575..6163    +  misc_feature   WPRE: woodchuck hepatitis virus posttranscriptional regulatory element
   6164..6183    +  misc_feature   MCS (fragment): pBluescript multiple cloning site
   6185..6685    +  CDS            nef (fragment): NEF_HV1LA - Experimental evidence at protein level: Swiss-Prot protein existence level 1. Extracellular Nef protein targets CD4(+) T-lymphocytes for apoptosis by interacting with CXCR4 surface receptors. From Human immunodeficiency virus type 1 group M subtype B (isolate Lai) (HIV-1).
   6692..6872    +  LTR            5' LTR (truncated): truncated 5' long terminal repeat (LTR) from HIV-1
   6934..7522    -  rep_origin     ori: high-copy-number ColE1/pMB1/pBR322/pUC origin of replication
   7693..8553    -  CDS            AmpR: β-lactamase; bla; confers resistance to ampicillin, carbenicillin, and related antibiotics
   8554..8658    -  promoter       AmpR promoter: bla
   8717..8769    -  misc_feature   bom (fragment): basis of mobility region from pBR322
>Addgene plasmid #111097 | pCR1161 | addgene full sequence | sequence record 211682 | Addgene NGS Result
ATACGCGTTGACATTGATTATTGACTAGTTATTAATAGTAATCAATTACGGGGTCATTAGTTCATAGCCC
ATATATGGAGTTCCGCGTTACATAACTTACGGTAAATGGCCCGCCTGGCTGACCGCCCAACGACCCCCGC
CCATTGACGTCAATAATGACGTATGTTCCCATAGTAACGCCAATAGGGACTTTCCATTGACGTCAATGGG
TGGAGTATTTACGGTAAACTGCCCACTTGGCAGTACATCAAGTGTATCATATGCCAAGTACGCCCCCTAT
TGACGTCAATGACGGTAAATGGCCCGCCTGGCATTATGCCCAGTACATGACCTTATGGGACTTTCCTACT
TGGCAGTACATCTACGTATTAGTCATCGCTATTACCATGGTGATGCGGTTTTGGCAGTACATCAATGGGC
GTGGATAGCGGTTTGACTCACGGGGATTTCCAAGTCTCCACCCCATTGACGTCAATGGGAGTTTGTTTTG
GCACCAAAATCAACGGGACTTTCCAAAATGTCGTAACAACTCCGCCCCATTGACGCAAATGGGCGGTAGG
CGTGTACGGTGGGAGGTCTATATAAGCAGCGCGTTTTGCCTGTACTGGGTCTCTCTGGTTAGACCAGATC
TGAGCCTGGGAGCTCTCTGGCTAACTAGGGAACCCACTGCTTAAGCCTCAATAAAGCTTGCCTTGAGTGC
TTCAAGTAGTGTGTGCCCGTCTGTTGTGTGACTCTGGTAACTAGAGATCCCTCAGACCCTTTTAGTCAGT
GTGGAAAATCTCTAGCAGTGGCGCCCGAACAGGGACTTGAAAGCGAAAGGGAAACCAGAGGAGCTCTCTC
GACGCAGGACTCGGCTTGCTGAAGCGCGCACGGCAAGAGGCGAGGGGCGGCGACTGGTGAGTACGCCAAA
AATTTTGACTAGCGGAGGCTAGAAGGAGAGAGATGGGTGCGAGAGCGTCAGTATTAAGCGGGGGAGAATT
AGATCGCGATGGGAAAAAATTCGGTTAAGGCCAGGGGGAAAGAAAAAATATAAATTAAAACATATAGTAT
GGGCAAGCAGGGAGCTAGAACGATTCGCAGTTAATCCTGGCCTGTTAGAAACATCAGAAGGCTGTAGACA
AATACTGGGACAGCTACAACCATCCCTTCAGACAGGATCAGAAGAACTTAGATCATTATATAATACAGTA
GCAACCCTCTATTGTGTGCATCAAAGGATAGAGATAAAAGACACCAAGGAAGCTTTAGACAAGATAGAGG
AAGAGCAAAACAAAAGTAAGACCACCGCACAGCAAGCGGCCGGCCGCTGATCTTCAGACCTGGAGGAGGA
GATATGAGGGACAATTGGAGAAGTGAATTATATAAATATAAAGTAGTAAAAATTGAACCATTAGGAGTAG
CACCCACCAAGGCAAAGAGAAGAGTGGTGCAGAGAGAAAAAAGAGCAGTGGGAATAGGAGCTTTGTTCCT
TGGGTTCTTGGGAGCAGCAGGAAGCACTATGGGCGCAGCGTCAATGACGCTGACGGTACAGGCCAGACAA
TTATTGTCTGGTATAGTGCAGCAGCAGAACAATTTGCTGAGGGCTATTGAGGCGCAACAGCATCTGTTGC
AACTCACAGTCTGGGGCATCAAGCAGCTCCAGGCAAGAATCCTGGCTGTGGAAAGATACCTAAAGGATCA
ACAGCTCCTGGGGATTTGGGGTTGCTCTGGAAAACTCATTTGCACCACTGCTGTGCCTTGGAATGCTAGT
TGGAGTAATAAATCTCTGGAACAGATTTGGAATCACACGACCTGGATGGAGTGGGACAGAGAAATTAACA
ATTACACAAGCTTAATACACTCCTTAATTGAAGAATCGCAAAACCAGCAAGAAAAGAATGAACAAGAATT
ATTGGAATTAGATAAATGGGCAAGTTTGTGGAATTGGTTTAACATAACAAATTGGCTGTGGTATATAAAA
TTATTCATAATGATAGTAGGAGGCTTGGTAGGTTTAAGAATAGTTTTTGCTGTACTTTCTATAGTGAATA
GAGTTAGGCAGGGATATTCACCATTATCGTTTCAGACCCACCTCCCAACCCCGAGGGGACCCGACAGGCC
CGAAGGAATAGAAGAAGAAGGTGGAGAGAGAGACAGAGACAGATCCATTCGATTAGTGAACGGATCGGCA
CTGCGTGCGCCAATTCTGCAGACAAATGGCAGTATTCATCCACAATTTTAAAAGAAAAGGGGGGATTGGG
GGGTACAGTGCAGGGGAAAGAATAGTAGACATAATAGCAACAGACATACAAACTAAAGAATTACAAAAAC
AAATTACAAAAATTCAAAATTTTCGGGTTTATTACAGGGACAGCAGAGATCCAGTTTGGTTAGTACCGGG
CCCGCCCTGCAGGTCTAGAGATCCGACGCGCCATCTCTAGGCCCGCGCCGGCCCCCTCGCACGGACTTGT
GGGAGAAGCTCGGCTACTCCCCTGCCCCGGTTAATTTGCATATAATATTTCCTAGTAACTATAGAGGCTT
AATGTGCGATAAAAGACAGATAATCTGTTCTTTTTAATACTAGCTACATTTTACATGATAGGCTTGGATT
TCTATAACTTCGTATAGCATACATTATACGAAGTTATAAACAGCACAAAAGGAAACTCACCCTAACTGTA
AAGTAATTGTGTGTTTTGAGACTATAAGTATCCCTTGGAGAACCACCTTGTTGGGCCTTGGCGCCTACAG
CCCGTTTAAGAGCTAAGCTGGAAACAGCATAGCAAGTTTAAATAAGGCTAGTCCGTTATCAACTTGAAAA
AGTGGCACCGAGTCGGTGCTTTTTTTCTCGAGTACTAGGATCCATTAGGCGGCCGCCCTGCAGGGTGGAT
AACCGTATTACCGCCATGCATGTGCCCGTCAGTGGGCAGAGCGCACATCGCCCACAGTCCCCGAGAAGTT
GGGGGGAGGGGTCGGCAATTGAACCGGTGCCTAGAGAAGGTGGCGCGGGGTAAACTGGGAAAGTGATGTC
GTGTACTGGCTCCGCCTTTTTCCCGAGGGTGGGGGAGAACCGTATATAAGTGCAGTAGTCGCCGTGAACG
TTCTTTTTCGCAACGGGTTTGCCGCCAGAACACAGGTAAGTGCCGTGTGTGGTTCCCGCGGGCCTGGCCT
CTTTACGGGTTATGGCCCTTGCGTGCCTTGAATTACTTCCACCTGGCTGCAGTACGTGATTCTTGATCCC
GAGCTTCGGGTTGGAAGTGGGTGGGAGAGTTCGAGGCCTTGCGCTTAAGGAGCCCCTTCGCCTCGTGCTT
GAGTTGAGGCCTGGCCTGGGCGCTGGGGCCGCCGCGTGCGAATCTGGTGGCACCTTCGCGCCTGTCTCGC
TGCTTTCGATAAGTCTCTAGCCATTTAAAATTTTTGATGACCTGCTGCGACGCTTTTTTTCTGGCAAGAT
AGTCTTGTAAATGCGGGCCAAGATCTGCACACTGGTATTTCGGTTTTTGGGGCCGCGGGCGGCGACGGGG
CCCGTGCGTCCCAGCGCACATGTTCGGCGAGGCGGGGCCTGCGAGCGCGGCCACCGAGAATCGGACGGGG
GTAGTCTCAAGCTGGCCGGCCTGCTCTGGTGCCTGGCCTCGCGCCGCCGTGTATCGCCCCGCCCTGGGCG
GCAAGGCTGGCCCGGTCGGCACCAGTTGCGTGAGCGGAAAGATGGCCGCTTCCCGGCCCTGCTGCAGGGA
GCTCAAAATGGAGGACGCGGCGCTCGGGAGAGCGGGCGGGTGAGTCACCCACACAAAGGAAAAGGGCCTT
TCCGTCCTCAGCCGTCGCTTCATGTGACTCCACGGAGTACCGGGCGCCGTCCAGGCACCTCGATTAGTTC
TCGCGCTTTTGGAGTACGTCGTCTTTAGGTTGGGGGGAGGGGTTTTATGCGATGGAGTTTCCCCACACTG
AGTGGGTGGAGACTGAAGTTAGGCCAGCTTGGCACTTGATGTAATTCTCCTTGGAATTTGCCCTTTTTGA
GTTTGGATCTTGGTTCATTCTCAAGCCTCAGACAGTGGTTCAAAGTTTTTTTCTTCCATTTCAGGTGTCG
TGAGCTAGCCCACCATGACCGAGTACAAGCCCACGGTGCGCCTCGCCACCCGCGACGACGTCCCCCGGGC
CGTACGCACCCTCGCCGCCGCGTTCGCCGACTACCCCGCCACGCGCCACACCGTCGACCCGGACCGCCAC
ATCGAGCGGGTCACCGAGCTGCAAGAACTCTTCCTCACGCGCGTCGGGCTCGACATCGGCAAGGTGTGGG
TCGCGGACGACGGCGCCGCGGTGGCGGTCTGGACCACGCCGGAGAGCGTCGAAGCGGGGGCGGTGTTCGC
CGAGATCGGCCCGCGCATGGCCGAGTTGAGCGGTTCCCGGCTGGCCGCGCAGCAACAGATGGAAGGCCTC
CTGGCGCCGCACCGGCCCAAGGAGCCCGCGTGGTTCCTGGCCACCGTCGGCGTCTCGCCCGACCACCAGG
GCAAGGGTCTGGGCAGCGCCGTCGTGCTCCCCGGAGTGGAGGCGGCCGAGCGCGCCGGGGTGCCCGCCTT
CCTGGAGACCTCCGCGCCCCGCAACCTCCCCTTCTACGAGCGGCTCGGCTTCACCGTCACCGCCGACGTC
GAGGTGCCCGAAGGACCGCGCACCTGGTGCATGACCCGCAAGCCCGGTGCCGGATCGGGAGAGGGCAGAG
GAAGTCTGCTAACATGCGGTGACGTCGAGGAGAATCCTGGCCCACCGGTCGCCACCATGGTGAGCAAGGG
CGAGGAGCTGTTCACCGGGGTGGTGCCCATCCTGGTCGAGCTGGACGGCGACGTAAACGGCCACAAGTTC
AGCGTGTCCGGCGAGGGCGAGGGCGATGCCACCTACGGCAAGCTGACCCTGAAGTTCATCTGCACCACCG
GCAAGCTGCCGGTGCCCTGGCCCACCCTCGTGACCACCCTGACCCATGGCGTGCAGTGCTTCAGCCGCTA
CCCCGACCACATGAAGCAGCACGACTTCTTCAAGTCCGCCATGCCCGAAGGCTACGTCCAGGAGCGCACC
ATCTTCTTCAAGGACGACGGCAACTACAAGACCCGCGCCGAGGTGAAGTTCGAGGGCGACACCCTGGTGA
ACCGCATCGAGCTGAAGGGCATCGACTTCAAGGAGGACGGCAACATCCTGGGGCACAAGCTGGAGTACAA
CTACAACAGCCACAACGTCTATATCATGGCCGACAAGCAGAAGAACGGCATCAAGGTGAACTTCAAGATC
CGCCACAACATCGAGGACGGCAGCGTGCAGCTCGCCGACCACTACCAGCAGAACACCCCCATCGGCGACG
GCCCCGTGCTGCTGCCCGACAACCACTACCTGAGCACCCAGTCCAAGCTGAGTAAAGACCCCAACGAGAA
GCGCGATCACATGGTCCTGCTGGAGTTCGTGACCGCCGCCGGGATCACTCTCGGCATGGACGAGCTGTAC
AAGTAAGAATTCGTCGAGGGACCTAATAACTTCGTATAGCATACATTATACGAAGTTATACATGTTTAAG
GGTTCCGGTTCCACTAGGTACAATTCGATATCAAGCTTATCGATAATCAACCTCTGGATTACAAAATTTG
TGAAAGATTGACTGGTATTCTTAACTATGTTGCTCCTTTTACGCTATGTGGATACGCTGCTTTAATGCCT
TTGTATCATGCTATTGCTTCCCGTATGGCTTTCATTTTCTCCTCCTTGTATAAATCCTGGTTGCTGTCTC
TTTATGAGGAGTTGTGGCCCGTTGTCAGGCAACGTGGCGTGGTGTGCACTGTGTTTGCTGACGCAACCCC
CACTGGTTGGGGCATTGCCACCACCTGTCAGCTCCTTTCCGGGACTTTCGCTTTCCCCCTCCCTATTGCC
ACGGCGGAACTCATCGCCGCCTGCCTTGCCCGCTGCTGGACAGGGGCTCGGCTGTTGGGCACTGACAATT
CCGTGGTGTTGTCGGGGAAATCATCGTCCTTTCCTTGGCTGCTCGCCTGTGTTGCCACCTGGATTCTGCG
CGGGACGTCCTTCTGCTACGTCCCTTCGGCCCTCAATCCAGCGGACCTTCCTTCCCGCGGCCTGCTGCCG
GCTCTGCGGCCTCTTCCGCGTCTTCGCCTTCGCCCTCAGACGAGTCGGATCTCCCTTTGGGCCGCCTCCC
CGCATCGATACCGTCGACCTCGATCGAGACCTAGAAAAACATGGAGCAATCACAAGTAGCAATACAGCAG
CTACCAATGCTGATTGTGCCTGGCTAGAAGCACAAGAGGAGGAGGAGGTGGGTTTTCCAGTCACACCTCA
GGTACCTTTAAGACCAATGACTTACAAGGCAGCTGTAGATCTTAGCCACTTTTTAAAAGAAAAGGGGGGA
CTGGAAGGGCTAATTCACTCCCAACGAAGACAAGATATCCTTGATCTGTGGATCTACCACACACAAGGCT
ACTTCCCTGATTGGCAGAACTACACACCAGGGCCAGGGATCAGATATCCACTGACCTTTGGATGGTGCTA
CAAGCTAGTACCAGTTGAGCAAGAGAAGGTAGAAGAAGCCAATGAAGGAGAGAACACCCGCTTGTTACAC
CCTGTGAGCCTGCATGGGATGGATGACCCGGAGAGAGAAGTATTAGAGTGGAGGTTTGACAGCCGCCTAG
CATTTCATCACATGGCCCGAGAGCTGCATCCGGACTGTACTGGGTCTCTCTGGTTAGACCAGATCTGAGC
CTGGGAGCTCTCTGGCTAACTAGGGAACCCACTGCTTAAGCCTCAATAAAGCTTGCCTTGAGTGCTTCAA
GTAGTGTGTGCCCGTCTGTTGTGTGACTCTGGTAACTAGAGATCCCTCAGACCCTTTTAGTCAGTGTGGA
AAATCTCTAGCAGCATGTGAGCAAAAGGCCAGCAAAAGGCCAGGAACCGTAAAAAGGCCGCGTTGCTGGC
GTTTTTCCATAGGCTCCGCCCCCCTGACGAGCATCACAAAAATCGACGCTCAAGTCAGAGGTGGCGAAAC
CCGACAGGACTATAAAGATACCAGGCGTTTCCCCCTGGAAGCTCCCTCGTGCGCTCTCCTGTTCCGACCC
TGCCGCTTACCGGATACCTGTCCGCCTTTCTCCCTTCGGGAAGCGTGGCGCTTTCTCATAGCTCACGCTG
TAGGTATCTCAGTTCGGTGTAGGTCGTTCGCTCCAAGCTGGGCTGTGTGCACGAACCCCCCGTTCAGCCC
GACCGCTGCGCCTTATCCGGTAACTATCGTCTTGAGTCCAACCCGGTAAGACACGACTTATCGCCACTGG
CAGCAGCCACTGGTAACAGGATTAGCAGAGCGAGGTATGTAGGCGGTGCTACAGAGTTCTTGAAGTGGTG
GCCTAACTACGGCTACACTAGAAGAACAGTATTTGGTATCTGCGCTCTGCTGAAGCCAGTTACCTTCGGA
AAAAGAGTTGGTAGCTCTTGATCCGGCAAACAAACCACCGCTGGTAGCGGTGGTTTTTTTGTTTGCAAGC
AGCAGATTACGCGCAGAAAAAAAGGATCTCAAGAAGATCCTTTGATCTTTTCTACGGGGTCTGACGCTCA
GTGGAACGAAAACTCACGTTAAGGGATTTTGGTCATGAGATTATCAAAAAGGATCTTCACCTAGATCCTT
TTAAATTAAAAATGAAGTTTTAAATCAATCTAAAGTATATATGAGTAAACTTGGTCTGACAGTTACCAAT
GCTTAATCAGTGAGGCACCTATCTCAGCGATCTGTCTATTTCGTTCATCCATAGTTGCCTGACTCCCCGT
CGTGTAGATAACTACGATACGGGAGGGCTTACCATCTGGCCCCAGTGCTGCAATGATACCGCGAGACCCA
CGCTCACCGGCTCCAGATTTATCAGCAATAAACCAGCCAGCCGGAAGGGCCGAGCGCAGAAGTGGTCCTG
CAACTTTATCCGCCTCCATCCAGTCTATTAATTGTTGCCGGGAAGCTAGAGTAAGTAGTTCGCCAGTTAA
TAGTTTGCGCAACGTTGTTGCCATTGCTACAGGCATCGTGGTGTCACGCTCGTCGTTTGGTATGGCTTCA
TTCAGCTCCGGTTCCCAACGATCAAGGCGAGTTACATGATCCCCCATGTTGTGCAAAAAAGCGGTTAGCT
CCTTCGGTCCTCCGATCGTTGTCAGAAGTAAGTTGGCCGCAGTGTTATCACTCATGGTTATGGCAGCACT
GCATAATTCTCTTACTGTCATGCCATCCGTAAGATGCTTTTCTGTGACTGGTGAGTACTCAACCAAGTCA
TTCTGAGAATAGTGTATGCGGCGACCGAGTTGCTCTTGCCCGGCGTCAATACGGGATAATACCGCGCCAC
ATAGCAGAACTTTAAAAGTGCTCATCATTGGAAAACGTTCTTCGGGGCGAAAACTCTCAAGGATCTTACC
GCTGTTGAGATCCAGTTCGATGTAACCCACTCGTGCACCCAACTGATCTTCAGCATCTTTTACTTTCACC
AGCGTTTCTGGGTGAGCAAAAACAGGAAGGCAAAATGCCGCAAAAAAGGGAATAAGGGCGACACGGAAAT
GTTGAATACTCATACTCTTCCTTTTTCAATATTATTGAAGCATTTATCAGGGTTATTGTCTCATGAGCGG
ATACATATTTGAATGTATTTAGAAAAATAAACAAATAGGGGTTCCGCGCACATTTCCCCGAAAAGTGCCA
CCTGACGTCGACGGATCGGGAGATCTCCCGATCCCCTATGGTGCACTCTCAGTACAATCTGCTCTGATGC
CGCATAGTTAAGCCAGTATCTGCTCCCTGCTTGTGTGTTGGAGGTCGCTGAGTAGTGCGCGAGCAAAATT
TAAGCTACAACAAGGCAAGGCTTGACCGACAATTGCATGAAGAATCTGCTTAGGGTTAGGCGTTTTGCGC
TGCTTCGCGATGTACGGGCCAGAT
